Addgene plasmid #178387: pOME0016L
Purpose: Expresses KSHV ORF45 tagged, double stop
Depositing lab: Dirk Dittmer. Depositing organization: University of North Carolina at Chapel Hill. Publication: Novel modulators of p53-signaling encoded by unknown genes of emerging viruses. Alzhanova D, Corcoran K, Bailey AG, Long K, Taft-Benz S, Graham RL, Broussard GS, Heise M, Neumann G, Halfmann P, Kawaoka Y, Baric RS, Damania B, Dittmer DP. PLoS Pathog. 2021 Jan 7;17(1):e1009033. doi: 10.1371/journal.ppat.1009033. eCollection 2021 Jan. PubMed 33411764.
Backbone
  Vector backbone: pLENTI
  Backbone size w/o insert (bp): 9630
  Vector type: Lentiviral
Growth in bacteria
  Bacterial resistance: Ampicillin, 100 μg/mL
  Growth temperature: 37°C
  Growth strain: NEB Stable
  Copy number: High Copy
Gene/Insert
  Gene/Insert name: KSHV ORF 45
  Species: Kaposi's sarcoma-associated herpesvirus
  Insert size (bp): 1319
  Tag / fusion protein: 3xFLAG (C terminal on insert)
  Cloning method: Unknown
Terms and licenses: Academic/Nonprofit Terms; Industry Terms: Not Available to Industry
Depositor comments: Sequences and further information can be found at https://www.med.unc.edu/orfeome/downloads/pome
How to cite: pOME0016L was a gift from Dirk Dittmer (Addgene plasmid # 178387 ; http://n2t.net/addgene:178387 ; RRID:Addgene_178387)
