[The description below was written by a language model from this plasmid's Addgene catalogue record and pLannotate feature annotations shown in this document.]
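Description:
pOME0016L is a third-generation-style, self-inactivating HIV-1 lentiviral expression plasmid built on a pLENTI backbone and carrying ORF45 of Kaposi's sarcoma-associated herpesvirus (KSHV/HHV-8). It is propagated in E. coli through a high-copy ColE1/pUC origin with ampicillin selection (AmpR). The backbone also retains an f1 origin, an SV40 origin, and lac, T3 and T7 promoter remnants. The viral genome is transcribed from a chimeric RSV promoter fused to a truncated 5' LTR and contains the Ψ packaging signal with a gag fragment, the RRE for Rev-dependent nuclear export, the cPPT/CTS, a WPRE to boost transcript expression, and a ΔU3 3' LTR followed by an SV40 polyadenylation signal.

The payload is driven by the CMV immediate-early enhancer/promoter. The ORF45 coding sequence lies between attB1 and attB2 sites, which indicates transfer by Gateway recombination, although the catalogue lists the cloning method as unknown. ORF45 is fused at its C terminus to a 3xFLAG epitope. The "double stop" in the stated purpose presumably means that translation ends after this tag, so the backbone-encoded V5 tag downstream of attB2 would not be appended. A separate SV40 promoter drives Emerald GFP, which marks transfected or transduced cells.

ORF45 is annotated as a viral antagonist of IRF7 phosphorylation and thus of type I interferon induction. The plasmid belongs to a viral ORFeome collection used to screen viral genes for modulation of p53 signalling. The sequenced record (9,335 nt) is shorter than the sum of the listed backbone and insert sizes, so the catalogue sizes appear approximate.
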