Features (pLannotate 1.2.2; 32 found; start..end, strand, type, name):
      3..229     +  promoter       RSV promoter: Rous sarcoma virus enhancer/promoter
    230..410     +  LTR            5' LTR (truncated): truncated 5' long terminal repeat (LTR) from HIV-1
    457..582     +  misc_feature   HIV-1 Ψ: packaging signal of human immunodeficiency virus type 1
    566..929     +  CDS            HIV-1 gag (fragment): gag protein from human immunodeficiency virus 1; gag
   1075..1308    +  misc_feature   RRE: The Rev response element (RRE) of HIV-1 allows for Rev-dependent mRNA export from the nucleus to the cytoplasm.
   1685..1785    +  CDS            Rev (fragment): human immunodeficiency virus 1 (HIV-1) Rev protein; rev; enhances nuclear export of unspliced and incompletely spliced viral mRNAs
   1804..1921    +  misc_feature   cPPT/CTS: central polypurine tract and central termination sequence of HIV-1
   1944..2247    +  enhancer       CMV enhancer: human cytomegalovirus immediate early enhancer
   2248..2451    +  promoter       CMV promoter: human cytomegalovirus (CMV) immediate early promoter
   2568..2592    +  protein_bind   attB1: mutant version of attB; recombination site for the Gateway® BP reaction BP Clonase™
   2631..3851    +  CDS            ORF45: ORF45_HHV8P - Experimental evidence at protein level: Swiss-Prot protein existence level 1. Prevents the establishment of cellular antiviral state by blocking virus-induced phosphorylation and activation of host interferon regulatory factor 7/IRF7, a transcription factor critical for the induction of interferons alpha and beta. Mechanistically, ORF45 competes with the associated IRF7 and inhibits its phosphorylation by IKBKE or TBK1 by acting as an alternative substrate. From Human herpesvirus 8 type P (isolate GK18) (HHV-8) (Kaposi's sarcoma-associated herpesvirus).
   3852..3917    +  CDS            3xFLAG: three tandem FLAG® epitope tags, followed by an enterokinase cleavage site
   3953..3977    -  protein_bind   attB2: mutant version of attB; recombination site for the Gateway® BP reaction BP Clonase™
   4030..4071    +  CDS            V5 tag: epitope tag from simian virus 5
   4095..4683    +  misc_feature   WPRE: woodchuck hepatitis virus posttranscriptional regulatory element
   4698..5014    +  promoter       SV40 promoter: SV40 enhancer and early promoter
   5065..5784    +  CDS            EmGFP: Emerald GFP mammalian codon-optimized
   5783..5854    +  CDS            nef (fragment): NEF_HV1Z2 - Experimental evidence at protein level: Swiss-Prot protein existence level 1. Extracellular Nef protein targets CD4(+) T-lymphocytes for apoptosis by interacting with CXCR4 surface receptors. From Human immunodeficiency virus type 1 group M subtype D (isolate Z2/CDC-Z34) (HIV-1).
   5856..6089    +  LTR            3' LTR (ΔU3): self-inactivating 3' long terminal repeat (LTR) from HIV-1
   6161..6282    +  polyA_signal   SV40 poly(A) signal: SV40 polyadenylation signal
   6322..6457    +  rep_origin     SV40 ori: SV40 origin of replication
   6478..6496    -  promoter       T7 promoter: promoter for bacteriophage T7 RNA polymerase
   6504..6659    +  CDS            lacZα (fragment): LacZα fragment of β-galactosidase; lacZ fragment
   6664..7092    +  rep_origin     f1 ori (sequence partly withheld): f1 bacteriophage origin of replication; arrow indicates direction of (+) strand synthesis
   7145..7249    +  promoter       AmpR promoter: bla
   7250..8110    +  CDS            AmpR: β-lactamase; bla; confers resistance to ampicillin, carbenicillin, and related antibiotics
   8281..8869    +  rep_origin     ori: high-copy-number ColE1/pMB1/pBR322/pUC origin of replication
   9052..9144    +  CDS            lacI (fragment): lac repressor; lacI; The lac repressor binds to the lac operator to inhibit transcription in E. coli. This inhibition can be relieved by adding lactose or isopropyl-β-D-thiogalactopyranoside (IPTG).
   9157..9178    +  protein_bind   CAP binding site: CAP binding activates transcription in the presence of cAMP. E. coli catabolite activator protein
   9193..9223    +  promoter       lac promoter: promoter for the E. coli lac operon
   9231..9247    +  protein_bind   lac operator: The lac repressor binds to the lac operator to inhibit transcription in E. coli. This inhibition can be relieved by adding lactose or isopropyl-β-D-thiogalactopyranoside (IPTG). lac repressor encoded by lacI
   9292..9310    +  promoter       T3 promoter: promoter for bacteriophage T3 RNA polymerase
>Addgene plasmid #178387 | pOME0016L | addgene full sequence | sequence record 351316 | Addgene NGS Result
AATGTAGTCTTATGCAATACTCTTGTAGTCTTGCAACATGGTAACGATGAGTTAGCAACATGCCTTACAA
GGAGAGAAAAAGCACCGTGCATGCCGATTGGTGGAAGTAAGGTGGTACGATCGTGCCTTATTAGGAAGGC
AACAGACGGGTCTGACATGGATTGGACGAACCACTGAATTGCCGCATTGCAGAGATATTGTATTTAAGTG
CCTAGCTCGATACATAAACGGGTCTCTCTGGTTAGACCAGATCTGAGCCTGGGAGCTCTCTGGCTAACTA
GGGAACCCACTGCTTAAGCCTCAATAAAGCTTGCCTTGAGTGCTTCAAGTAGTGTGTGCCCGTCTGTTGT
GTGACTCTGGTAACTAGAGATCCCTCAGACCCTTTTAGTCAGTGTGGAAAATCTCTAGCAGTGGCGCCCG
AACAGGGACTTGAAAGCGAAAGGGAAACCAGAGGAGCTCTCTCGACGCAGGACTCGGCTTGCTGAAGCGC
GCACGGCAAGAGGCGAGGGGCGGCGACTGGTGAGTACGCCAAAAATTTTGACTAGCGGAGGCTAGAAGGA
GAGAGATGGGTGCGAGAGCGTCAGTATTAAGCGGGGGAGAATTAGATCGCGATGGGAAAAAATTCGGTTA
AGGCCAGGGGGAAAGAAAAAATATAAATTAAAACATATAGTATGGGCAAGCAGGGAGCTAGAACGATTCG
CAGTTAATCCTGGCCTGTTAGAAACATCAGAAGGCTGTAGACAAATACTGGGACAGCTACAACCATCCCT
TCAGACAGGATCAGAAGAACTTAGATCATTATATAATACAGTAGCAACCCTCTATTGTGTGCATCAAAGG
ATAGAGATAAAAGACACCAAGGAAGCTTTAGACAAGATAGAGGAAGAGCAAAACAAAAGTAAGACCACCG
CACAGCAAGCGGCCGCTGATCTTCAGACCTGGAGGAGGAGATATGAGGGACAATTGGAGAAGTGAATTAT
ATAAATATAAAGTAGTAAAAATTGAACCATTAGGAGTAGCACCCACCAAGGCAAAGAGAAGAGTGGTGCA
GAGAGAAAAAAGAGCAGTGGGAATAGGAGCTTTGTTCCTTGGGTTCTTGGGAGCAGCAGGAAGCACTATG
GGCGCAGCGTCAATGACGCTGACGGTACAGGCCAGACAATTATTGTCTGGTATAGTGCAGCAGCAGAACA
ATTTGCTGAGGGCTATTGAGGCGCAACAGCATCTGTTGCAACTCACAGTCTGGGGCATCAAGCAGCTCCA
GGCAAGAATCCTGGCTGTGGAAAGATACCTAAAGGATCAACAGCTCCTGGGGATTTGGGGTTGCTCTGGA
AAACTCATTTGCACCACTGCTGTGCCTTGGAATGCTAGTTGGAGTAATAAATCTCTGGAACAGATTTGGA
ATCACACGACCTGGATGGAGTGGGACAGAGAAATTAACAATTACACAAGCTTAATACACTCCTTAATTGA
AGAATCGCAAAACCAGCAAGAAAAGAATGAACAAGAATTATTGGAATTAGATAAATGGGCAAGTTTGTGG
AATTGGTTTAACATAACAAATTGGCTGTGGTATATAAAATTATTCATAATGATAGTAGGAGGCTTGGTAG
GTTTAAGAATAGTTTTTGCTGTACTTTCTATAGTGAATAGAGTTAGGCAGGGATATTCACCATTATCGTT
TCAGACCCACCTCCCAACCCCGAGGGGACCCGACAGGCCCGAAGGAATAGAAGAAGAAGGTGGAGAGAGA
GACAGAGACAGATCCATTCGATTAGTGAACGGATCTCGACGGTATCGGTTAACTTTTAAAAGAAAAGGGG
GGATTGGGGGGTACAGTGCAGGGGAAAGAATAGTAGACATAATAGCAACAGACATACAAACTAAAGAATT
ACAAAAACAAATTACAAAAATTCAAAATTTTATCGATAAGCTTGGGAGTTCCGCGTTACATAACTTACGG
TAAATGGCCCGCCTGGCTGACCGCCCAACGACCCCCGCCCATTGACGTCAATAATGACGTATGTTCCCAT
AGTAACGCCAATAGGGACTTTCCATTGACGTCAATGGGTGGAGTATTTACGGTAAACTGCCCACTTGGCA
GTACATCAAGTGTATCATATGCCAAGTACGCCCCCTATTGACGTCAATGACGGTAAATGGCCCGCCTGGC
ATTATGCCCAGTACATGACCTTATGGGACTTTCCTACTTGGCAGTACATCTACGTATTAGTCATCGCTAT
TACCATGGTGATGCGGTTTTGGCAGTACATCAATGGGCGTGGATAGCGGTTTGACTCACGGGGATTTCCA
AGTCTCCACCCCATTGACGTCAATGGGAGTTTGTTTTGGCACCAAAATCAACGGGACTTTCCAAAATGTC
GTAACAACTCCGCCCCATTGACGCAAATGGGCGGTAGGCGTGTACGGTGGGAGGTCTATATAAGCAGAGC
TCGTTTAGTGAACCGTCAGATCGCCTGGAGACGCCATCCACGCTGTTTTGACCTCCATAGAAGACACCGA
CTCTAGAGGATCCACTAGTCCAGTGTGGTGGAATTCTGCAGATATCAACAAGTTTGTACAAAAAAGCAGG
CTCTTTAAAGGAACCAATTCAGTCGACTGGATCCGCCACCATGGCGATGTTTGTGAGGACCTCGTCTAGC
ACACACGATGAAGAGAGAATGCTTCCAATTGAAGGAGCGCCTCGCAGACGACCCCCCGTGAAGTTCATAT
TCCCACCTCCACCTCTTTCATCACTTCCAGGATTTGGCAGGCCGCGCGGCTATGCTGGACCCACGGTGAT
AGATATGTCTGCCCCAGACGACGTCTTCGCCGAGGACACGCCATCGCCGCCAGCAACCCCTCTGGATCTA
CAGATATCCCCGGATCAGTCGAGCGGCGAATCTGAATATGACGAGGATGAGGAAGATGAAGATGAAGAAG
AAAATGACGATGTTCAGGAGGAAGACGAGCCAGAGGGGTACCCTGCAGACTTTTTTCAACCTTTATCTCA
CTTGCGCCCGAGGCCTCTGGCCAGACGGGCCCATACGCCCAAACCGGTAGCAGTGGTAGCGGGCCGCGTG
CGCAGTTCAACGGACACGGCGGAGTCCGAGGCGTCCATGGGATGGGTTAGTCAGGATGACGGATTTTCCC
CTGCTGGGCTCTCACCTTCAGACGACGAGGGGGTTGCTATCCTGGAACCGATGGCGGCATACACTGGGAC
CGGGGCATACGGACTTTCACCTGCTTCCAGAAATAGTGTACCTGGAACACAAAGTTCACCATACAGCGAC
CCTGATGAAGGGCCCTCGTGGCGCCCCCTGCGCGCCGCACCCACCGCGATCGTCGACCTGACATCGGACT
CTGATAGCGATGACAGTTCCAACTCTCCGGACGTGAACAATGAGGCCGCGTTTACCGACGCGCGCCATTT
TTCCCACCAGCCACCCTCGTCCGAGGAGGACGGAGAAGACCAAGGGGAAGTATTGAGTCAGAGAATCGGG
CTCATGGACGTGGGCCAGAAGCGCAAAAGGCAGTCTACCGCCTCCTCTGGTAGCGAGGATGTGGTGCGCT
GCCAGAGACAACCAAACTTAAGCCGCAAAGCAGTGGCGTCCGTGATAATTATATCCTCGGGGAGTGACAC
AGACGAGGAGCCCTCGTCCGCCGTGAGCGTGATCGTGTCTCCGTCGAGCACAAAGGGTCACCTCCCAACC
CAATCTCCCAGTACTTCCGCCCACTCGATTTCATCAGGAAGCACAACTACCGCGGGGTCCAGGTGCAGCG
ACCCAACCCGCATCCTGGCCTCCACGCCACCCCTGTGTGGAAACGGTGCATATAACTGGCCGTGGCTGGA
CGACTACAAAGACCATGACGGTGATTATAAAGATCATGATATCGATTACAAGGATGACGATGACAAGTAG
TAACTCGAGGCGGCCGCACTCGAGATATCTAGACCCAGCTTTCTTGTACAAAGTGGTTGATATCCAGCAC
AGTGGCGGCCGCTCGAGTCTAGAGGGCCCGCGGTTCGAAGGTAAGCCTATCCCTAACCCTCTCCTCGGTC
TCGATTCTACGCGTACCGGTTAGTAATGATCGACAATCAACCTCTGGATTACAAAATTTGTGAAAGATTG
ACTGGTATTCTTAACTATGTTGCTCCTTTTACGCTATGTGGATACGCTGCTTTAATGCCTTTGTATCATG
CTATTGCTTCCCGTATGGCTTTCATTTTCTCCTCCTTGTATAAATCCTGGTTGCTGTCTCTTTATGAGGA
GTTGTGGCCCGTTGTCAGGCAACGTGGCGTGGTGTGCACTGTGTTTGCTGACGCAACCCCCACTGGTTGG
GGCATTGCCACCACCTGTCAGCTCCTTTCCGGGACTTTCGCTTTCCCCCTCCCTATTGCCACGGCGGAAC
TCATCGCCGCCTGCCTTGCCCGCTGCTGGACAGGGGCTCGGCTGTTGGGCACTGACAATTCCGTGGTGTT
GTCGGGGAAGCTGACGTCCTTTCCATGGCTGCTCGCCTGTGTTGCCACCTGGATTCTGCGCGGGACGTCC
TTCTGCTACGTCCCTTCGGCCCTCAATCCAGCGGACCTTCCTTCCCGCGGCCTGCTGCCGGCTCTGCGGC
CTCTTCCGCGTCTTCGCCTTCGCCCTCAGACGAGTCGGATCTCCCTTTGGGCCGCCTCCCCGCCTGGCGA
TGGTACCGGTGTGGAAAGTCCCCAGGCTCCCCAGCAGGCAGAAGTATGCAAAGCATGCATCTCAATTAGT
CAGCAACCAGGTGTGGAAAGTCCCCAGGCTCCCCAGCAGGCAGAAGTATGCAAAGCATGCATCTCAATTA
GTCAGCAACCATAGTCCCGCCCCTAACTCCGCCCATCCCGCCCCTAACTCCGCCCAGTTCCGCCCATTCT
CCGCCCCATGGCTGACTAATTTTTTTTATTTATGCAGAGGCCGAGGCCGCCTCTGCCTCTGAGCTATTCC
AGAAGTAGTGAGGAGGCTTTTTTGGAGGCCTAGGCTTTTGCAAAAAGCTCCCGGGAGCTTGTATATCCAT
TTTCGGATCTGATCAGCACCTAGCATGGTGAGCAAGGGCGAGGAGCTGTTCACCGGGGTGGTGCCCATCC
TGGTCGAGCTGGACGGCGACGTAAACGGCCACAAGTTCAGCGTGTCCGGCGAGGGCGAGGGCGATGCCAC
CTACGGCAAGCTGACCCTGAAGTTCATCTGCACCACCGGCAAGCTGCCCGTGCCCTGGCCCACCCTCGTG
ACCACCTTCACCTACGGCGTGCAGTGCTTCGCCCGCTACCCCGACCACATGAAGCAGCACGACTTCTTCA
AGTCCGCCATGCCCGAAGGCTACGTCCAGGAGCGCACCATCTTCTTCAAGGACGACGGCAACTACAAGAC
CCGCGCCGAGGTGAAGTTCGAGGGCGACACCCTGGTGAACCGCATCGAGCTGAAGGGCATCGACTTCAAG
GAGGACGGCAACATCCTGGGGCACAAGCTGGAGTACAACTACAACAGCCACAAGGTCTATATCACCGCCG
ACAAGCAGAAGAACGGCATCAAGGTGAACTTCAAGACCCGCCACAACATCGAGGACGGCAGCGTGCAGCT
CGCCGACCACTACCAGCAGAACACCCCCATCGGCGACGGCCCCGTGCTGCTGCCCGACAACCACTACCTG
AGCACCCAGTCCGCCCTGAGCAAAGACCCCAACGAGAAGCGCGATCACATGGTCCTGCTGGAGTTCGTGA
CCGCCGCCGGGATCACTCTCGGCATGGACGAGCTGTACAAGTAAGGTACCTTTAAGACCAATGACTTACA
AGGCAGCTGTAGATCTTAGCCACTTTTTAAAAGAAAAGGGGGGACTGGAAGGGCTAATTCACTCCCAACG
AAGACAAGATCTGCTTTTTGCTTGTACTGGGTCTCTCTGGTTAGACCAGATCTGAGCCTGGGAGCTCTCT
GGCTAACTAGGGAACCCACTGCTTAAGCCTCAATAAAGCTTGCCTTGAGTGCTTCAAGTAGTGTGTGCCC
GTCTGTTGTGTGACTCTGGTAACTAGAGATCCCTCAGACCCTTTTAGTCAGTGTGGAAAATCTCTAGCAG
TAGTAGTTCATGTCATCTTATTATTCAGTATTTATAACTTGCAAAGAAATGAATATCAGAGAGTGAGAGG
AACTTGTTTATTGCAGCTTATAATGGTTACAAATAAAGCAATAGCATCACAAATTTCACAAATAAAGCAT
TTTTTTCACTGCATTCTAGTTGTGGTTTGTCCAAACTCATCAATGTATCTTATCATGTCTGGCTCTAGCT
ATCCCGCCCCTAACTCCGCCCATCCCGCCCCTAACTCCGCCCAGTTCCGCCCATTCTCCGCCCCATGGCT
GACTAATTTTTTTTATTTATGCAGAGGCCGAGGCCGCCTCGGCCTCTGAGCTATTCCAGAAGTAGTGAGG
AGGCTTTTTTGGAGGCCTAGGGACGTACCCAATTCGCCCTATAGTGAGTCGTATTACGCGCGCTCACTGG
CCGTCGTTTTACAACGTCGTGACTGGGAAAACCCTGGCGTTACCCAACTTAATCGCCTTGCAGCACATCC
CCCTTTCGCCAGCTGGCGTAATAGCGAAGAGGCCCGCACCGATCGCCCTTCCCAACAGTTGCGCAGCCTG
AATGGCGAATGGG
[124 nt withheld, positions 6664-6787]
C
[91 nt withheld, positions 6789-6879]
A
[49 nt withheld, positions 6881-6929]
CCTTTGACGTTGGAGTCCACGTTCTTT
[37 nt withheld, positions 6957-6993]
ACCCTATCTCGGTCTATTCTTTTGATTTATAAGGGATTTTGCCGATTTCGGCCTATTGGTTAAAAAATGA
GCTGATTTAACAAAAATTTAACGCGAATTTTAACAAAATATTAACGCTTACAATTTAGGTGGCACTTTTC
GGGGAAATGTGCGCGGAACCCCTATTTGTTTATTTTTCTAAATACATTCAAATATGTATCCGCTCATGAG
ACAATAACCCTGATAAATGCTTCAATAATATTGAAAAAGGAAGAGTATGAGTATTCAACATTTCCGTGTC
GCCCTTATTCCCTTTTTTGCGGCATTTTGCCTTCCTGTTTTTGCTCACCCAGAAACGCTGGTGAAAGTAA
AAGATGCTGAAGATCAGTTGGGTGCACGAGTGGGTTACATCGAACTGGATCTCAACAGCGGTAAGATCCT
TGAGAGTTTTCGCCCCGAAGAACGTTTTCCAATGATGAGCACTTTTAAAGTTCTGCTATGTGGCGCGGTA
TTATCCCGTATTGACGCCGGGCAAGAGCAACTCGGTCGCCGCATACACTATTCTCAGAATGACTTGGTTG
AGTACTCACCAGTCACAGAAAAGCATCTTACGGATGGCATGACAGTAAGAGAATTATGCAGTGCTGCCAT
AACCATGAGTGATAACACTGCGGCCAACTTACTTCTGACAACGATCGGAGGACCGAAGGAGCTAACCGCT
TTTTTGCACAACATGGGGGATCATGTAACTCGCCTTGATCGTTGGGAACCGGAGCTGAATGAAGCCATAC
CAAACGACGAGCGTGACACCACGATGCCTGTAGCAATGGCAACAACGTTGCGCAAACTATTAACTGGCGA
ACTACTTACTCTAGCTTCCCGGCAACAATTAATAGACTGGATGGAGGCGGATAAAGTTGCAGGACCACTT
CTGCGCTCGGCCCTTCCGGCTGGCTGGTTTATTGCTGATAAATCTGGAGCCGGTGAGCGTGGGTCTCGCG
GTATCATTGCAGCACTGGGGCCAGATGGTAAGCCCTCCCGTATCGTAGTTATCTACACGACGGGGAGTCA
GGCAACTATGGATGAACGAAATAGACAGATCGCTGAGATAGGTGCCTCACTGATTAAGCATTGGTAACTG
TCAGACCAAGTTTACTCATATATACTTTAGATTGATTTAAAACTTCATTTTTAATTTAAAAGGATCTAGG
TGAAGATCCTTTTTGATAATCTCATGACCAAAATCCCTTAACGTGAGTTTTCGTTCCACTGAGCGTCAGA
CCCCGTAGAAAAGATCAAAGGATCTTCTTGAGATCCTTTTTTTCTGCGCGTAATCTGCTGCTTGCAAACA
AAAAAACCACCGCTACCAGCGGTGGTTTGTTTGCCGGATCAAGAGCTACCAACTCTTTTTCCGAAGGTAA
CTGGCTTCAGCAGAGCGCAGATACCAAATACTGTTCTTCTAGTGTAGCCGTAGTTAGGCCACCACTTCAA
GAACTCTGTAGCACCGCCTACATACCTCGCTCTGCTAATCCTGTTACCAGTGGCTGCTGCCAGTGGCGAT
AAGTCGTGTCTTACCGGGTTGGACTCAAGACGATAGTTACCGGATAAGGCGCAGCGGTCGGGCTGAACGG
GGGGTTCGTGCACACAGCCCAGCTTGGAGCGAACGACCTACACCGAACTGAGATACCTACAGCGTGAGCT
ATGAGAAAGCGCCACGCTTCCCGAAGGGAGAAAGGCGGACAGGTATCCGGTAAGCGGCAGGGTCGGAACA
GGAGAGCGCACGAGGGAGCTTCCAGGGGGAAACGCCTGGTATCTTTATAGTCCTGTCGGGTTTCGCCACC
TCTGACTTGAGCGTCGATTTTTGTGATGCTCGTCAGGGGGGCGGAGCCTATGGAAAAACGCCAGCAACGC
GGCCTTTTTACGGTTCCTGGCCTTTTGCTGGCCTTTTGCTCACATGTTCTTTCCTGCGTTATCCCCTGAT
TCTGTGGATAACCGTATTACCGCCTTTGAGTGAGCTGATACCGCTCGCCGCAGCCGAACGACCGAGCGCA
GCGAGTCAGTGAGCGAGGAAGCGGAAGAGCGCCCAATACGCAAACCGCCTCTCCCCGCGCGTTGGCCGAT
TCATTAATGCAGCTGGCACGACAGGTTTCCCGACTGGAAAGCGGGCAGTGAGCGCAACGCAATTAATGTG
AGTTAGCTCACTCATTAGGCACCCCAGGCTTTACACTTTATGCTTCCGGCTCGTATGTTGTGTGGAATTG
TGAGCGGATAACAATTTCACACAGGAAACAGCTATGACCATGATTACGCCAAGCGCGCAATTAACCCTCA
CTAAAGGGAACAAAAGCTGGAGCTGCAAGCTT
