>Addgene plasmid #178387 | pOME0016L | depositor partial sequence | sequence record 346435 | Insert
GGATCCGCCACCATGGCGATGTTTGTGAGGACCTCGTCTAGCACACACGATGAAGAGAGAATGCTTCCAA
TTGAAGGAGCGCCTCGCAGACGACCCCCCGTGAAGTTCATATTCCCACCTCCACCTCTTTCATCACTTCC
AGGATTTGGCAGGCCGCGCGGCTATGCTGGACCCACGGTGATAGATATGTCTGCCCCAGACGACGTCTTC
GCCGAGGACACGCCATCGCCGCCAGCAACCCCTCTGGATCTACAGATATCCCCGGATCAGTCGAGCGGCG
AATCTGAATATGACGAGGATGAGGAAGATGAAGATGAAGAAGAAAATGACGATGTTCAGGAGGAAGACGA
GCCAGAGGGGTACCCTGCAGACTTTTTTCAACCTTTATCTCACTTGCGCCCGAGGCCTCTGGCCAGACGG
GCCCATACGCCCAAACCGGTAGCAGTGGTAGCGGGCCGCGTGCGCAGTTCAACGGACACGGCGGAGTCCG
AGGCGTCCATGGGATGGGTTAGTCAGGATGACGGATTTTCCCCTGCTGGGCTCTCACCTTCAGACGACGA
GGGGGTTGCTATCCTGGAACCGATGGCGGCATACACTGGGACCGGGGCATACGGACTTTCACCTGCTTCC
AGAAATAGTGTACCTGGAACACAAAGTTCACCATACAGCGACCCTGATGAAGGGCCCTCGTGGCGCCCCC
TGCGCGCCGCACCCACCGCGATCGTCGACCTGACATCGGACTCTGATAGCGATGACAGTTCCAACTCTCC
GGACGTGAACAATGAGGCCGCGTTTACCGACGCGCGCCATTTTTCCCACCAGCCACCCTCGTCCGAGGAG
GACGGAGAAGACCAAGGGGAAGTATTGAGTCAGAGAATCGGGCTCATGGACGTGGGCCAGAAGCGCAAAA
GGCAGTCTACCGCCTCCTCTGGTAGCGAGGATGTGGTGCGCTGCCAGAGACAACCAAACTTAAGCCGCAA
AGCAGTGGCGTCCGTGATAATTATATCCTCGGGGAGTGACACAGACGAGGAGCCCTCGTCCGCCGTGAGC
GTGATCGTGTCTCCGTCGAGCACAAAGGGTCACCTCCCAACCCAATCTCCCAGTACTTCCGCCCACTCGA
TTTCATCAGGAAGCACAACTACCGCGGGGTCCAGGTGCAGCGACCCAACCCGCATCCTGGCCTCCACGCC
ACCCCTGTGTGGAAACGGTGCATATAACTGGCCGTGGCTGGACGACTACAAAGACCATGACGGTGATTAT
AAAGATCATGATATCGATTACAAGGATGACGATGACAAGTAGTAACTCGAGGCGGCCGC
