>Addgene plasmid #178387 | pOME0016L | depositor partial sequence | sequence record 346436 | Backbone
AATGTAGTCTTATGCAATACTCTTGTAGTCTTGCAACATGGTAACGATGAGTTAGCAACATGCCTTACAA
GGAGAGAAAAAGCACCGTGCATGCCGATTGGTGGAAGTAAGGTGGTACGATCGTGCCTTATTAGGAAGGC
AACAGACGGGTCTGACATGGATTGGACGAACCACTGAATTGCCGCATTGCAGAGATATTGTATTTAAGTG
CCTAGCTCGATACATAAACGGGTCTCTCTGGTTAGACCAGATCTGAGCCTGGGAGCTCTCTGGCTAACTA
GGGAACCCACTGCTTAAGCCTCAATAAAGCTTGCCTTGAGTGCTTCAAGTAGTGTGTGCCCGTCTGTTGT
GTGACTCTGGTAACTAGAGATCCCTCAGACCCTTTTAGTCAGTGTGGAAAATCTCTAGCAGTGGCGCCCG
AACAGGGACTTGAAAGCGAAAGGGAAACCAGAGGAGCTCTCTCGACGCAGGACTCGGCTTGCTGAAGCGC
GCACGGCAAGAGGCGAGGGGCGGCGACTGGTGAGTACGCCAAAAATTTTGACTAGCGGAGGCTAGAAGGA
GAGAGATGGGTGCGAGAGCGTCAGTATTAAGCGGGGGAGAATTAGATCGCGATGGGAAAAAATTCGGTTA
AGGCCAGGGGGAAAGAAAAAATATAAATTAAAACATATAGTATGGGCAAGCAGGGAGCTAGAACGATTCG
CAGTTAATCCTGGCCTGTTAGAAACATCAGAAGGCTGTAGACAAATACTGGGACAGCTACAACCATCCCT
TCAGACAGGATCAGAAGAACTTAGATCATTATATAATACAGTAGCAACCCTCTATTGTGTGCATCAAAGG
ATAGAGATAAAAGACACCAAGGAAGCTTTAGACAAGATAGAGGAAGAGCAAAACAAAAGTAAGACCACCG
CACAGCAAGCGGCCGCTGATCTTCAGACCTGGAGGAGGAGATATGAGGGACAATTGGAGAAGTGAATTAT
ATAAATATAAAGTAGTAAAAATTGAACCATTAGGAGTAGCACCCACCAAGGCAAAGAGAAGAGTGGTGCA
GAGAGAAAAAAGAGCAGTGGGAATAGGAGCTTTGTTCCTTGGGTTCTTGGGAGCAGCAGGAAGCACTATG
GGCGCAGCGTCAATGACGCTGACGGTACAGGCCAGACAATTATTGTCTGGTATAGTGCAGCAGCAGAACA
ATTTGCTGAGGGCTATTGAGGCGCAACAGCATCTGTTGCAACTCACAGTCTGGGGCATCAAGCAGCTCCA
GGCAAGAATCCTGGCTGTGGAAAGATACCTAAAGGATCAACAGCTCCTGGGGATTTGGGGTTGCTCTGGA
AAACTCATTTGCACCACTGCTGTGCCTTGGAATGCTAGTTGGAGTAATAAATCTCTGGAACAGATTTGGA
ATCACACGACCTGGATGGAGTGGGACAGAGAAATTAACAATTACACAAGCTTAATACACTCCTTAATTGA
AGAATCGCAAAACCAGCAAGAAAAGAATGAACAAGAATTATTGGAATTAGATAAATGGGCAAGTTTGTGG
AATTGGTTTAACATAACAAATTGGCTGTGGTATATAAAATTATTCATAATGATAGTAGGAGGCTTGGTAG
GTTTAAGAATAGTTTTTGCTGTACTTTCTATAGTGAATAGAGTTAGGCAGGGATATTCACCATTATCGTT
TCAGACCCACCTCCCAACCCCGAGGGGACCCGACAGGCCCGAAGGAATAGAAGAAGAAGGTGGAGAGAGA
GACAGAGACAGATCCATTCGATTAGTGAACGGATCTCGACGGTATCGGTTAACTTTTAAAAGAAAAGGGG
GGATTGGGGGGTACAGTGCAGGGGAAAGAATAGTAGACATAATAGCAACAGACATACAAACTAAAGAATT
ACAAAAACAAATTACAAAAATTCAAAATTTTATCGATAAGCTTGGGAGTTCCGCGTTACATAACTTACGG
TAAATGGCCCGCCTGGCTGACCGCCCAACGACCCCCGCCCATTGACGTCAATAATGACGTATGTTCCCAT
AGTAACGCCAATAGGGACTTTCCATTGACGTCAATGGGTGGAGTATTTACGGTAAACTGCCCACTTGGCA
GTACATCAAGTGTATCATATGCCAAGTACGCCCCCTATTGACGTCAATGACGGTAAATGGCCCGCCTGGC
ATTATGCCCAGTACATGACCTTATGGGACTTTCCTACTTGGCAGTACATCTACGTATTAGTCATCGCTAT
TACCATGGTGATGCGGTTTTGGCAGTACATCAATGGGCGTGGATAGCGGTTTGACTCACGGGGATTTCCA
AGTCTCCACCCCATTGACGTCAATGGGAGTTTGTTTTGGCACCAAAATCAACGGGACTTTCCAAAATGTC
GTAACAACTCCGCCCCATTGACGCAAATGGGCGGTAGGCGTGTACGGTGGGAGGTCTATATAAGCAGAGC
TCGTTTAGTGAACCGTCAGATCGCCTGGAGACGCCATCCACGCTGTTTTGACCTCCATAGAAGACACCGA
CTCTAGAGGATCCACTAGTCCAGTGTGGTGGAATTCTGCAGATATCAACAAGTTTGTACAAAAAAGCTGA
ACGAGAAACGTAAAATGATATAAATATCAATATATTAAATTAGATTTTGCATAAAAAACAGACTACATAA
TACTGTAAAACACAACATATCCAGTCACTATGGCGGCCGCATTAGGCACCCCAGGCTTTACACTTTATGC
TTCCGGCTCGTATAATGTGTGGATTTTGAGTTAGGATCCGTCGAGATTTTCAGGAGCTAAGGAAGCTAAA
ATGGAGAAAAAAATCACTGGATATACCACCGTTGATATATCCCAATGGCATCGTAAAGAACATTTTGAGG
CATTTCAGTCAGTTGCTCAATGTACCTATAACCAGACCGTTCAGCTGGATATTACGGCCTTTTTAAAGAC
CGTAAAGAAAAATAAGCACAAGTTTTATCCGGCCTTTATTCACATTCTTGCCCGCCTGATGAATGCTCAT
CCGGAATTCCGTATGGCAATGAAAGACGGTGAGCTGGTGATATGGGATAGTGTTCACCCTTGTTACACCG
TTTTCCATGAGCAAACTGAAACGTTTTCATCGCTCTGGAGTGAATACCACGACGATTTCCGGCAGTTTCT
ACACATATATTCGCAAGATGTGGCGTGTTACGGTGAAAACCTGGCCTATTTCCCTAAAGGGTTTATTGAG
AATATGTTTTTCGTCTCAGCCAATCCCTGGGTGAGTTTCACCAGTTTTGATTTAAACGTGGCCAATATGG
ACAACTTCTTCGCCCCCGTTTTCACCATGGGCAAATATTATACGCAAGGCGACAAGGTGCTGATGCCGCT
GGCGATTCAGGTTCATCATGCCGTTTGTGATGGCTTCCATGTCGGCAGAATGCTTAATGAATTACAACAG
TACTGCGATGAGTGGCAGGGCGGGGCGTAAAGATCTGGATCCGGCTTACTAAAAGCCAGATAACAGTATG
CGTATTTGCGCGCTGATTTTTGCGGTATAAGAATATATACTGATATGTATACCCGAAGTATGTCAAAAAG
AGGTATGCTATGAAGCAGCGTATTACAGTGACAGTTGACAGCGACAGCTATCAGTTGCTCAAGGCATATA
TGATGTCAATATCTCCGGTCTGGTAAGCACAACCATGCAGAATGAAGCCCGTCGTCTGCGTGCCGAACGC
TGGAAAGCGGAAAATCAGGAAGGGATGGCTGAGGTCGCCCGGTTTATTGAAATGAACGGCTCTTTTGCTG
ACGAGAACAGGGGCTGGTGAAATGCAGTTTAAGGTTTACACCTATAAAAGAGAGAGCCGTTATCGTCTGT
TTGTGGATGTACAGAGTGATATTATTGACACGCCCGGGCGACGGATGGTGATCCCCCTGGCCAGTGCACG
TCTGCTGTCAGATAAAGTCTCCCGTGAACTTTACCCGGTGGTGCATATCGGGGATGAAAGCTGGCGCATG
ATGACCACCGATATGGCCAGTGTGCCGGTCTCCGTTATCGGGGAAGAAGTGGCTGATCTCAGCCACCGCG
AAAATGACATCAAAAACGCCATTAACCTGATGTTCTGGGGAATATAAATGTCAGGCTCCCTTATACACAG
CCAGTCTGCAGGTCGACCATAGTGACTGGATATGTTGTGTTTTACAGTATTATGTAGTCTGTTTTTTATG
CAAAATCTAATTTAATATATTGATATTTATATCATTTTACGTTTCTCGTTCAGCTTTCTTGTACAAAGTG
GTTGATATCCAGCACAGTGGCGGCCGCTCGAGTCTAGAGGGCCCGCGGTTCGAAGGTAAGCCTATCCCTA
ACCCTCTCCTCGGTCTCGATTCTACGCGTACCGGTTAGTAATGATCGACAATCAACCTCTGGATTACAAA
ATTTGTGAAAGATTGACTGGTATTCTTAACTATGTTGCTCCTTTTACGCTATGTGGATACGCTGCTTTAA
TGCCTTTGTATCATGCTATTGCTTCCCGTATGGCTTTCATTTTCTCCTCCTTGTATAAATCCTGGTTGCT
GTCTCTTTATGAGGAGTTGTGGCCCGTTGTCAGGCAACGTGGCGTGGTGTGCACTGTGTTTGCTGACGCA
ACCCCCACTGGTTGGGGCATTGCCACCACCTGTCAGCTCCTTTCCGGGACTTTCGCTTTCCCCCTCCCTA
TTGCCACGGCGGAACTCATCGCCGCCTGCCTTGCCCGCTGCTGGACAGGGGCTCGGCTGTTGGGCACTGA
CAATTCCGTGGTGTTGTCGGGGAAGCTGACGTCCTTTCCATGGCTGCTCGCCTGTGTTGCCACCTGGATT
CTGCGCGGGACGTCCTTCTGCTACGTCCCTTCGGCCCTCAATCCAGCGGACCTTCCTTCCCGCGGCCTGC
TGCCGGCTCTGCGGCCTCTTCCGCGTCTTCGCCTTCGCCCTCAGACGAGTCGGATCTCCCTTTGGGCCGC
CTCCCCGCCTGGCGATGGTACCGGTGTGGAAAGTCCCCAGGCTCCCCAGCAGGCAGAAGTATGCAAAGCA
TGCATCTCAATTAGTCAGCAACCAGGTGTGGAAAGTCCCCAGGCTCCCCAGCAGGCAGAAGTATGCAAAG
CATGCATCTCAATTAGTCAGCAACCATAGTCCCGCCCCTAACTCCGCCCATCCCGCCCCTAACTCCGCCC
AGTTCCGCCCATTCTCCGCCCCATGGCTGACTAATTTTTTTTATTTATGCAGAGGCCGAGGCCGCCTCTG
CCTCTGAGCTATTCCAGAAGTAGTGAGGAGGCTTTTTTGGAGGCCTAGGCTTTTGCAAAAAGCTCCCGGG
AGCTTGTATATCCATTTTCGGATCTGATCAGCACCTAGCATGGTGAGCAAGGGCGAGGAGCTGTTCACCG
GGGTGGTGCCCATCCTGGTCGAGCTGGACGGCGACGTAAACGGCCACAAGTTCAGCGTGTCCGGCGAGGG
CGAGGGCGATGCCACCTACGGCAAGCTGACCCTGAAGTTCATCTGCACCACCGGCAAGCTGCCCGTGCCC
TGGCCCACCCTCGTGACCACCTTCACCTACGGCGTGCAGTGCTTCGCCCGCTACCCCGACCACATGAAGC
AGCACGACTTCTTCAAGTCCGCCATGCCCGAAGGCTACGTCCAGGAGCGCACCATCTTCTTCAAGGACGA
CGGCAACTACAAGACCCGCGCCGAGGTGAAGTTCGAGGGCGACACCCTGGTGAACCGCATCGAGCTGAAG
GGCATCGACTTCAAGGAGGACGGCAACATCCTGGGGCACAAGCTGGAGTACAACTACAACAGCCACAAGG
TCTATATCACCGCCGACAAGCAGAAGAACGGCATCAAGGTGAACTTCAAGACCCGCCACAACATCGAGGA
CGGCAGCGTGCAGCTCGCCGACCACTACCAGCAGAACACCCCCATCGGCGACGGCCCCGTGCTGCTGCCC
GACAACCACTACCTGAGCACCCAGTCCGCCCTGAGCAAAGACCCCAACGAGAAGCGCGATCACATGGTCC
TGCTGGAGTTCGTGACCGCCGCCGGGATCACTCTCGGCATGGACGAGCTGTACAAGTAAGGTACCTTTAA
GACCAATGACTTACAAGGCAGCTGTAGATCTTAGCCACTTTTTAAAAGAAAAGGGGGGACTGGAAGGGCT
AATTCACTCCCAACGAAGACAAGATCTGCTTTTTGCTTGTACTGGGTCTCTCTGGTTAGACCAGATCTGA
GCCTGGGAGCTCTCTGGCTAACTAGGGAACCCACTGCTTAAGCCTCAATAAAGCTTGCCTTGAGTGCTTC
AAGTAGTGTGTGCCCGTCTGTTGTGTGACTCTGGTAACTAGAGATCCCTCAGACCCTTTTAGTCAGTGTG
GAAAATCTCTAGCAGTAGTAGTTCATGTCATCTTATTATTCAGTATTTATAACTTGCAAAGAAATGAATA
TCAGAGAGTGAGAGGAACTTGTTTATTGCAGCTTATAATGGTTACAAATAAAGCAATAGCATCACAAATT
TCACAAATAAAGCATTTTTTTCACTGCATTCTAGTTGTGGTTTGTCCAAACTCATCAATGTATCTTATCA
TGTCTGGCTCTAGCTATCCCGCCCCTAACTCCGCCCATCCCGCCCCTAACTCCGCCCAGTTCCGCCCATT
CTCCGCCCCATGGCTGACTAATTTTTTTTATTTATGCAGAGGCCGAGGCCGCCTCGGCCTCTGAGCTATT
CCAGAAGTAGTGAGGAGGCTTTTTTGGAGGCCTAGGGACGTACCCAATTCGCCCTATAGTGAGTCGTATT
ACGCGCGCTCACTGGCCGTCGTTTTACAACGTCGTGACTGGGAAAACCCTGGCGTTACCCAACTTAATCG
CCTTGCAGCACATCCCCCTTTCGCCAGCTGGCGTAATAGCGAAGAGGCCCGCACCGATCGCCCTTCCCAA
CAGTTGCGCAGCCTGAATGGCGAATGGG
[124 nt withheld, positions 6959-7082]
C
[91 nt withheld, positions 7084-7174]
A
[49 nt withheld, positions 7176-7224]
CCTTTGACGTTGGAGTCCACGTTCTTT
[37 nt withheld, positions 7252-7288]
ACCCTATCTCGGTCTATTCTTTTGATTTATAAGGGATTTTGCCGATTTCGGCCTATTGGTTAAAAAATGA
GCTGATTTAACAAAAATTTAACGCGAATTTTAACAAAATATTAACGCTTACAATTTAGGTGGCACTTTTC
GGGGAAATGTGCGCGGAACCCCTATTTGTTTATTTTTCTAAATACATTCAAATATGTATCCGCTCATGAG
ACAATAACCCTGATAAATGCTTCAATAATATTGAAAAAGGAAGAGTATGAGTATTCAACATTTCCGTGTC
GCCCTTATTCCCTTTTTTGCGGCATTTTGCCTTCCTGTTTTTGCTCACCCAGAAACGCTGGTGAAAGTAA
AAGATGCTGAAGATCAGTTGGGTGCACGAGTGGGTTACATCGAACTGGATCTCAACAGCGGTAAGATCCT
TGAGAGTTTTCGCCCCGAAGAACGTTTTCCAATGATGAGCACTTTTAAAGTTCTGCTATGTGGCGCGGTA
TTATCCCGTATTGACGCCGGGCAAGAGCAACTCGGTCGCCGCATACACTATTCTCAGAATGACTTGGTTG
AGTACTCACCAGTCACAGAAAAGCATCTTACGGATGGCATGACAGTAAGAGAATTATGCAGTGCTGCCAT
AACCATGAGTGATAACACTGCGGCCAACTTACTTCTGACAACGATCGGAGGACCGAAGGAGCTAACCGCT
TTTTTGCACAACATGGGGGATCATGTAACTCGCCTTGATCGTTGGGAACCGGAGCTGAATGAAGCCATAC
CAAACGACGAGCGTGACACCACGATGCCTGTAGCAATGGCAACAACGTTGCGCAAACTATTAACTGGCGA
ACTACTTACTCTAGCTTCCCGGCAACAATTAATAGACTGGATGGAGGCGGATAAAGTTGCAGGACCACTT
CTGCGCTCGGCCCTTCCGGCTGGCTGGTTTATTGCTGATAAATCTGGAGCCGGTGAGCGTGGGTCTCGCG
GTATCATTGCAGCACTGGGGCCAGATGGTAAGCCCTCCCGTATCGTAGTTATCTACACGACGGGGAGTCA
GGCAACTATGGATGAACGAAATAGACAGATCGCTGAGATAGGTGCCTCACTGATTAAGCATTGGTAACTG
TCAGACCAAGTTTACTCATATATACTTTAGATTGATTTAAAACTTCATTTTTAATTTAAAAGGATCTAGG
TGAAGATCCTTTTTGATAATCTCATGACCAAAATCCCTTAACGTGAGTTTTCGTTCCACTGAGCGTCAGA
CCCCGTAGAAAAGATCAAAGGATCTTCTTGAGATCCTTTTTTTCTGCGCGTAATCTGCTGCTTGCAAACA
AAAAAACCACCGCTACCAGCGGTGGTTTGTTTGCCGGATCAAGAGCTACCAACTCTTTTTCCGAAGGTAA
CTGGCTTCAGCAGAGCGCAGATACCAAATACTGTTCTTCTAGTGTAGCCGTAGTTAGGCCACCACTTCAA
GAACTCTGTAGCACCGCCTACATACCTCGCTCTGCTAATCCTGTTACCAGTGGCTGCTGCCAGTGGCGAT
AAGTCGTGTCTTACCGGGTTGGACTCAAGACGATAGTTACCGGATAAGGCGCAGCGGTCGGGCTGAACGG
GGGGTTCGTGCACACAGCCCAGCTTGGAGCGAACGACCTACACCGAACTGAGATACCTACAGCGTGAGCT
ATGAGAAAGCGCCACGCTTCCCGAAGGGAGAAAGGCGGACAGGTATCCGGTAAGCGGCAGGGTCGGAACA
GGAGAGCGCACGAGGGAGCTTCCAGGGGGAAACGCCTGGTATCTTTATAGTCCTGTCGGGTTTCGCCACC
TCTGACTTGAGCGTCGATTTTTGTGATGCTCGTCAGGGGGGCGGAGCCTATGGAAAAACGCCAGCAACGC
GGCCTTTTTACGGTTCCTGGCCTTTTGCTGGCCTTTTGCTCACATGTTCTTTCCTGCGTTATCCCCTGAT
TCTGTGGATAACCGTATTACCGCCTTTGAGTGAGCTGATACCGCTCGCCGCAGCCGAACGACCGAGCGCA
GCGAGTCAGTGAGCGAGGAAGCGGAAGAGCGCCCAATACGCAAACCGCCTCTCCCCGCGCGTTGGCCGAT
TCATTAATGCAGCTGGCACGACAGGTTTCCCGACTGGAAAGCGGGCAGTGAGCGCAACGCAATTAATGTG
AGTTAGCTCACTCATTAGGCACCCCAGGCTTTACACTTTATGCTTCCGGCTCGTATGTTGTGTGGAATTG
TGAGCGGATAACAATTTCACACAGGAAACAGCTATGACCATGATTACGCCAAGCGCGCAATTAACCCTCA
CTAAAGGGAACAAAAGCTGGAGCTGCAAGCTT
